Addgene plasmid #57876: mKO2-H2B-6
Purpose: Localization: Nucleus/Histones, Excitation: 551, Emission: 565
Depositing lab: Michael Davidson. Depositing organization: Florida State University, Tallahassee.
Backbone
  Vector backbone: mKO2
  Backbone size w/o insert (bp): 4750
  Vector type: Mammalian Expression
  Selectable markers: Neomycin (select with G418)
Growth in bacteria
  Bacterial resistance: Kanamycin, 50 μg/mL
  Growth temperature: 37°C
  Growth strain: DH5alpha
  Copy number: High Copy
Gene/Insert
  Gene/Insert name: H2B (alt names: Human Histone H2B; NM_021058.3)
  Species: H. sapiens (human)
  Mutation: D26G and V119I in H2B
  Entrez Gene: H2BC11 (a.k.a. H2B/r, H2BFR, H2BJ, HIST1H2BJ)
  Promoter: CMV
  Tag / fusion protein: mKO2
  Cloning method: Unknown
  Sequencing primers: 5′ CMV-F; 3′ SV40pA-R
Terms and licenses: Academic/Nonprofit Terms; Industry Terms: Not Available to Industry
Depositor comments: . Excitation = 551; Emission = 565
How to cite: mKO2-H2B-6 was a gift from Michael Davidson (Addgene plasmid # 57876 ; http://n2t.net/addgene:57876 ; RRID:Addgene_57876)
