[The description below was written by a language model from this plasmid's Addgene catalogue record.]
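Description:
mKO2-H2B-6 is a mammalian expression plasmid that produces human histone H2B fused to the orange fluorescent protein mKO2 (monomeric Kusabira Orange 2), intended as a marker for chromatin and the nucleus. It is built on an mKO2 fluorescent-protein backbone of about 4.75 kb without the insert. The plasmid is maintained at high copy number in E. coli under kanamycin selection. A neomycin resistance marker allows G418 selection of transfected mammalian cells, so it can be used for stable line generation as well as transient expression. No feature table accompanies the record, so the specific origin of replication and other backbone elements are not documented here. The SV40 polyadenylation region is implied only by the listed 3′ sequencing primer.

The payload is the human H2B coding sequence, corresponding to the H2BC11 (HIST1H2BJ) gene, expressed from the strong constitutive CMV promoter. The record notes two amino-acid substitutions in the histone relative to the reference, D26G and V119I, but does not comment on whether they have any functional consequence. The catalogue fields do not explicitly state the orientation of the fusion or the nature of the linker between mKO2 and H2B, and the cloning method is listed as unknown.

Because H2B is a core nucleosomal histone, the fusion protein incorporates into chromatin and labels nuclei in interphase and condensed chromosomes in mitosis. With a reported excitation maximum of 551 nm and emission maximum of 565 nm, the construct is suited to live- or fixed-cell fluorescence imaging of nuclear localization, including multicolour experiments alongside spectrally distinct fluorescent proteins.
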