>Addgene plasmid #57876 | mKO2-H2B-6 | depositor partial sequence | sequence record 89028 | insert sequence
GACGTCAGATCCGCTAGCGCTACCGGACTCAGATCTCGAGCTCAAGCTTCGAATTCTGCAGTCGACGGTA
CCGCCACCATGCCAGAGCCAGCGAAGTCTGCTCCCGCCCCGAAAAAGGGCTCCAAGAAGGCGGTGACTAA
GGCGCAGAAGAAAGGCGGCAAGAAGCGCAAGCGCAGCCGCAAGGAGAGCTATTCCATCTATGTGTACAAG
GTTCTGAAGCAGGTCCACCCTGACACCGGCATTTCGTCCAAGGCCATGGGCATCATGAATTCGTTTGTGA
ACGACATTTTCGAGCGCATCGCAGGTGAGGCTTCCCGCCTGGCGCATTACAACAAGCGCTCGACCATCAC
CTCCAGGGAGATCCAGACGGCCGTGCGCCTGCTGCTGCCTGGGGAGTTGGCCAAGCACGCCGTGTCCGAG
GGTACTAAGGCCATCACCAAGTACACCAGCGCTAAGGATCCACCGGTCGCCACCATGGTGAGTGTGATTA
AACCAGAGATGAAGATGAGGTACTACATGGACGGCTCCGTCAATGGGCATGAGTTCACAATTGAAGGTGA
AGGCACAGGCAGACCTTACGAGGGACATCAAGAGATGACACTACGCGTCACAATGGCCGAGGGCGGGCCA
ATGCCTTTCGCGTTTGACTTAGTGTCACACGTGTTCTGTTACGGCCACAGAGTATTTACTAAATATCCAG
AAGAGATACCAGACTATTTCAAACAAGCATTTCCTGAAGGCCTGTCATGGGAAAGGTCGTTGGAGTTCGA
AGATGGTGGGTCCGCTTCAGTCAGTGCGCATATAAGCCTTAGAGGAAACACCTTCTACCACAAATCCAAA
TTTACTGGGGTTAACTTTCCTGCCGATGGTCCTATCATGCAAAACCAAAGTGTTGATTGGGAGCCATCAA
CCGAGAAAATTACTGCCAGCGACGGAGTTCTGAAGGGTGATGTTACGATGTACCTAAAACTTGAAGGAGG
CGGCAATCACAAATGCCAAATGAAGACTACTTACAAGGCGGCAAAAGAGATTCTTGAAATGCCAGGAGAC
CATTACATCGGCCATCGCCTCGTCAGGAAAACCGAAGGCAACATTACTGAGCAGGTAGAAGATGCAGTAG
CTCATAGCTAAGCGGCCGCGACTCTAGATCATAATCAGCCATACCACATTGAG
