>Addgene plasmid #57876 | mKO2-H2B-6 | addgene partial sequence | sequence record 101943 | mKO2-R 5'-CCTGTGCCTTCACCTTCAAT-3'
TAGTACCTCATCTTCATCTCTGGTTTAATCACACTCACCATGGTGGCGACCGGTGGATCCTTAGCGCTGG
TGTACTTGGTGATGGCCTTAGTACCCTCGGACACGGCGTGCTTGGCCAACTCCCCAGGCAGCAGCAGGCG
CACGGCCGTCTGGATCTCCCTGGAGGTGATGGTCGAGCGCTTGTTGTAATGCGCCAGGCGGGAAGCCTCA
CCTGCGATGCGCTCGAAAATGTCGTTCACAAACGAATTCATGATGCCCATGGCCTTGGACGAAATGCCGG
TGTCAGGGTGGACCTGCTTCAGAACCTTGTACACATAGATGGAATAGCTCTCCTTGCGGCTGCGCTTGCG
CTTCTTGCCGCCTTTCTTCTGCGCCTTAGTCACCGCCTTCTTGGAGCCCTTTTTCGGGGCGGGAGCAGAC
TTCGCTGGCTCTGGCATGGTGGCGGTACCGTCGACTGCAGAATTCGAAGCTTGAGCTCGAGATCTGAGTC
CGGTAGCGCTAGCGGATCTGACGGTTCACTAAACCAGCTCTGCTTATATAGACCTCCCACCGTACACGCC
TACCGCCCATTTGCGTCAATGGGGCGGAGTTGTTACGACATTTTGGAAAGTCCCGTTGATTTTGGTGCCA
AAACAAACTCCCATTGACGTCAATGGGGTGGAGACTTGGAAATCCCCGTGAGTCAAACCGCTATCCACGC
CCATTGATGTACTGCCAAAACCGCATCACCATGGTAATAGCGATGACTAATACGTAGATGTACTGCCAAG
TAGGAAAGTCCCATAAGGTCATGTACTGGGCATAATGCCAGGCGGGCCATTTACCGTCATTGACGTCAAT
AGGG
